>Addgene plasmid #245157 | pJAK209 | addgene full sequence | sequence record 495263 | Addgene NGS Result
TTGAGATCCTTTTTTTCTGCGCGTAATCTGCTGCTTGCAAACAAAAAAACCACCGCTACCAGCGGTGGTT
TGTTTGCCGGATCAAGAGCTACCAACTCTTTTTCCGAAGGTAACTGGCTTCAGCAGAGCGCAGATACCAA
ATACTGTTCTTCTAGTGTAGCCGTAGTTAGGCCACCACTTCAAGAACTCTGTAGCACCGCCTACATACCT
CGCTCTGCTAATCCTGTTACCAGTGGCTGCTGCCAGTGGCGATAAGTCGTGTCTTACCGGGTTGGACTCA
AGACGATAGTTACCGGATAAGGCGCAGCGGTCGGGCTGAACGGGGGGTTCGTGCACACAGCCCAGCTTGG
AGCGAACGACCTACACCGAACTGAGATACCTACAGCGTGAGCTATGAGAAAGCGCCACGCTTCCCGAAGG
GAGAAAGGCGGACAGGTATCCGGTAAGCGGCAGGGTCGGAACAGGAGAGCGCACGAGGGAGCTTCCAGGG
GGAAACGCCTGGTATCTTTATAGTCCTGTCGGGTTTCGCCACCTCTGACTTGAGCGTCGATTTTTGTGAT
GCTCGTCAGGGGGGCGGAGCCTATGGAAAAACGCCAGCAACGCGGCCTTTTTACGGTTCCTGGCCTTTTG
CTGGCCTTTTGCTCACATGTTCTTTCCTGCGTTATCCCCTGATTCTGTGGATAACCGTATTACCGCCTTT
GAGTGAGCTGATACCGCTCGCCGCAGCCGAACGACCGAGCGCAGCGAGTCAGTGAGCGAGGAAGCGGAAG
AGCGCCCAATACGCAGGGCCCCCTGCTTCGGGGTCATTATAGCGATTTTTTCGGTATATCCATCCTTTTT
CGCACGATATACAGGATTTTGCCAAAGGGTTCGTGTAGACTTTCCTTGGTGTATCCAACGGCGTCAGCCG
GGCAGGATAGGTGAAGTAGGCCCACCCGCGAGCGGGTGTTCCTTCTTCACTGTCCCTTATTCGCACCTGG
CGGTGCTCAACGGGAATCCTGCTCTGCGAGGCTGGCCGGCTACCGCCGGCGTAACAGATGAGGGCAAGCG
GATGGCTGATGAAACCAAGCCAACCAGGAAGGGCAGCCCACCTATCAAGGTGTACTGCCTTCCAGACGAA
CGAAGAGCGATTGAGGAAAAGGCGGCGGCGGCCGGCATGAGCCTGTCGGCCTACCTGCTGGCCGTCGGCC
AGGGCTACAAAATCACGGGCGTCGTGGACTATGAGCACGTCCGCGAGCTGGCCCGCATCAATGGCGACCT
GGGCCGCCTGGGCGGCCTGCTGAAACTCTGGCTCACCGACGACCCGCGCACGGCGCGGTTCGGTGATGCC
ACGATCCTCGCCCTGCTGGCGAAGATCGAAGAGAAGCAGGACGAGCTTGGCAAGGTCATGATGGGCGTGG
TCCGCCCGAGGGCAGAGCCATGACTTTTTTAGCCGCTAAAACGGCCGGGGGGTGCGCGTGATTGCCAAGC
ACGTCCCCATGCGCTCCATCAAGAAGAGCGACTTCGCGGAGCTGGTGAAGTACATCACCGACGAGCAAGG
CAAGACCGATCGGGCCCCCTGCAGGATAAAAAAATTGTAGATAAATTTTATAAAATAGTTTTATCTACAA
TTTTTTTATCAGGAAACAGCTATGACCGCGGCCGCTGTATCCATATGACCATGATTACGAATTCCCCGGA
TCGAGATAGTATATGATGCATATTCTTTAAATATAGATAAAGTTATAGAAGCAATAGAAGATTTAGGATT
TACTGTAATATAAATTACACTTTTAAAAAGTTTAAAAACATGATACAATAAGTTATGGTTGGAATTGTTA
TCCGCTCACAATTCCAACTTATGATTAAAATTTTAAGGAGGTGTATTTCATAATGTGTCGAATAACGCTT
TACAAACAATTATTAACGCCCGGTTACCAGGCGAAGAGGGGCTGTGGCAGATTCATCTGCAGGACGGAAA
AATCAGCGCCATTGATGCGCAATCCGGCGTGATGCCCATAACTGAAAACAGCCTGGATGCCGAACAAGGT
TTAGTTATACCGCCGTTTGTGGAGCCACATATTCACCTGGACACCACGCAAACCGCCGGACAACCGAACT
GGAATCAGTCCGGCACGCTGTTTGAAGGCATTGAACGCTGGGCCGAGCGCAAAGCGTTATTAACCCATGA
CGATGTGAAACAACGCGCATGGCAAACGCTGAAATGGCAGATTGCCAACGGCATTCAGCATGTGCGTACC
CATGTCGATGTTTCGGATGCAACGCTAACTGCGCTGAAAGCAATGCTGGAAGTGAAGCAGGAAGTCGCGC
CGTGGATTGATCTGCAAATCGTCGCCTTCCCTCAGGAAGGGATTTTGTCGTATCCCAACGGTGAAGCGTT
GCTGGAAGAGGCGTTACGCTTAGGGGCAGATGTAGTGGGGGCGATTCCGCATTTTGAATTTACCCGTGAA
TACGGCGTGGAGTCGCTGCATAAAACCTTCGCCCTGGCGCAAAAATACGACCGTCTCATCGACGTTCACT
GTGATGAGATCGATGACGAGCAGTCGCGCTTTGTCGAAACCGTTGCTGCCCTGGCGCACCATGAAGGCAT
GGGCGCACGAGTCACCGCCAGCCACACCACGGCAATGCACTCCTATAACGGGGCGTATACCTCACGCCTG
TTCCGCTTGCTGAAAATGTCCGGTATTAACTTTGTCGCCAACCCGCTGGTCAATATTCATCTGCAAGGAC
GTTTCGATACGTATCCAAAACGTCGCGGCATCACGCGCGTTAAAGAGATGCTGGAGTCCGGCATTAACGT
CTGCTTTGGTCACGATGATGTCTTCGATCCGTGGTATCCGCTGGGAACGGCGAATATGCTGCAAGTGCTG
CATATGGGGCTGCATGTTTGCCAGTTGATGGGCTACGGGCAGATTAACGATGGCCTGAATTTAATCACCC
ACCACAGCGCAAGGACGTTGAATTTGCAGGATTACGGCATTGCCGCCGGAAACAGCGCCAACCTGATTAT
CCTGCCGGCTGAAAATGGGTTTGATGCGCTGCGCCGTCAGGTTCCGGTACGTTATTCGGTACGTGGCGGC
AAGGTGATTGCCAGCACACAACCGGCACAAACCACCGTATATCTGGAGCAGCCAGAAGCCATCGATTACA
AACGTTGAACGACTGGGTTACAGCGAGCTTAGTTTAAAGGGCGAATTCCTAGAGTCGACGTCACGCGTCC
ATGGAGATCTCGAGGCCTGCAGACATGCAAGCTTGGCACTGGCCGTCGTTTTACAACGTCGTGACTGGGA
AAACCCTGGCGTTACCCAACTTAATCGCCTTGCAGCACATCCCCCTTTCGCCAGCTGGCGTAATAGCGAA
GAGGCCCGCACCGATCGCCCTTCCCAACAGTTGCGCAGCCTGAATGGCGAATGGCGCTAGCATAAAAATA
AGAAGCCTGCATTTGCAGGCTTCTTATTTTTATGGCGCGCCGTTCTGAATCCTTAGCTAATGGTTCAACA
GGTAACTATGACGAAGATAGCACCCTGGATAAGTCTGTAATGGATTCTAAGGCATTTAATGAAGACGTGT
ATATAAAATGTGCTAATGAAAAAGAAAATGCGTTAAAAGAGCCTAAAATGAGTTCAAATGGTTTTGAAAT
TGATTGGTAGTTTAATTTAATATATTTTTTCTATTGGCTATCTCGATACCTATAGAATCTTCTGTTCACT
TTTGTTTTTGAAATATAAAAAGGGGCTTTTTAGCCCCTTTTTTTTAAAACTCCGGAGGAGTTTCTTCATT
CTTGATACTATACGTAACTATTTCGATTTGACTTCATTGTCAATTAAGCTAGTAAAATCAATGGTTAAAA
AACAAAAAACTTGCATTTTTCTACCTAGTAATTTATAATTTTAAGTGTCGAGTTTAAAAGTATAATTTAC
CAGGAAAGGAGCAAGTTTTTTAATAAGGAAAAATTTTTCCTTTTAAAATTCTATTTCGTTATATGACTAA
TTATAATCAAAAAAATGAAAATAAACAAGAGGTAAAAACTGCTTTAGAGAAATGTACTGATAAAAAAAGA
AAAAATCCTAGATTTACGTCATACATAGCACCTTTAACTACTAAGAAAAATATTGAAAGGACTTCCACTT
GTGGAGATTATTTGTTTATGTTGAGTGATGCAGACTTAGAACATTTTAAATTACATAAAGGTAATTTTTG
CGGTAATAGATTTTGTCCAATGTGTAGTTGGCGACTTGCTTGTAAGGATAGTTTAGAAATATCTATTCTT
ATGGAGCATTTAAGAAAAGAAGAAAATAAAGAGTTTATATTTTTAACTCTTACAACTCCAAATGTAAAAA
GTTATGATCTTAATTATTCTATTAAACAATATAATAAATCTTTTAAAAAATTAATGGAGCGTAAGGAAGT
TAAGGATATAACTAAAGGTTATATAAGAAAATTAGAAGTAACTTACCAAAAGGAAAAATACATAACAAAG
GATTTATGGAAAATAAAAAAAGATTATTATCAAAAAAAAGGACTTGAAATTGGTGATTTAGAACCTAATT
TTGATACTTATAATCCTCATTTTCATGTAGTTATTGCAGTTAATAAAAGTTATTTTACAGATAAAAATTA
TTATATAAATCGAGAAAGATGGTTGGAATTATGGAAGTTTGCTACTAAGGATGATTCTATAACTCAAGTT
GATGTTAGAAAAGCAAAAATTAATGATTATAAAGAGGTTTACGAACTTGCGAAATATTCAGCTAAAGACA
CTGATTATTTAATATCGAGGCCAGTATTTGAAATTTTTTATAAAGCATTAAAAGGCAAGCAGGTATTAGT
TTTTAGTGGATTTTTTAAAGATGCACACAAATTGTACAAGCAAGGAAAACTTGATGTTTATAAAAAGAAA
GATGAAATTAAATATGTCTATATAGTTTATTATAATTGGTGCAAAAAACAATATGAAAAAACTAGAATAA
GGGAACTTACGGAAGATGAAAAAGAAGAATTAAATCAAGATTTAATAGATGGAATAGAAATAGATTAAAG
TGTAACTATACTTTATATATATATGATTAAAAAAATAAAAAACAACAGCCTATTAGGTTGTTGTTTTTTA
TTTTCTTTATTAATTTTTTTAATTTTTAGTTTTTAGTTCTTTTTTAAAATAAGTTTCAGCCTCTTTTTCA
ATATTTTTTAAAGAAGGAGTATTTGCATGAATTGCCTTTTTTCTAACAGACTTAGGAAATATTTTAACAG
TATCTTCTTGCGCCGGTGATTTTGGAACTTCATAACTTACTAATTTATAATTATTATTTTCTTTTTTAAT
TGTAACAGTTGCAAAAGAAGCTGAACCTGTTCCTTCAACTAGTTTATCATCTTCAATATAATATTCTTGA
CCTATATAGTATAAATATATTTTTATTATATTTTTACTTTTTTCTGAATCTATTATTTTATAATCATAAA
AAGTTTTACCACCAAAAGAAGGTTGTACTCCTTCTGGTCCAACATATTTTTTTACTATATTATCTAAATA
ATTTTTGGGAACTGGTGTTGTAATTTGATTAATCGAACAACCAGTTATACTTAAAGGAATTATAACTATA
AAAATATATAGGATTATCTTTTTAAATTTCATTATTGGCCTCCTTTTTATTAAATTTATGTTACCATAAA
AAGGACATAACGGGAATATGTAGAATATTTTTAATGTAGACAAAATTTTACATAAATATAAAGAAAGGAA
GTGTTTGTTTAAATTTTATAGCAAACTATCAAAAATTAGGGGGATAAAAATTTATGAAAAAAAGGTTTTC
GATGTTATTTTTATGTTTAACTTTAATAGTTTGTGGTTTATTTACAAATTCGGCCGGCCAGTGGGCAAGT
TGAAAAATTCACAAAAATGTGGTATAATATCTTTGTTCATTAGAGCGATAAACTTGAATTTGAGAGGGAA
CTTAGATGGTATTTGAAAAAATTGATAAAAATAGTTGGAACAGAAAAGAGTATTTTGACCACTACTTTGC
AAGTGTACCTTGTACCTACAGCATGACCGTTAAAGTGGATATCACACAAATAAAGGAAAAGGGAATGAAA
CTATATCCTGCAATGCTTTATTATATTGCAATGATTGTAAACCGCCATTCAGAGTTTAGGACGGCAATCA
ATCAAGATGGTGAATTGGGGATATATGATGAGATGATACCAAGCTATACAATATTTCACAATGATACTGA
AACATTTTCCAGCCTTTGGACTGAGTGTAAGTCTGACTTTAAATCATTTTTAGCAGATTATGAAAGTGAT
ACGCAACGGTATGGAAACAATCATAGAATGGAAGGAAAGCCAAATGCTCCGGAAAACATTTTTAATGTAT
CTATGATACCGTGGTCAACCTTCGATGGCTTTAATCTGAATTTGCAGAAAGGATATGATTATTTGATTCC
TATTTTTACTATGGGGAAATATTATAAAGAAGATAACAAAATTATACTTCCTTTGGCAATTCAAGTTCAT
CACGCAGTATGTGACGGATTTCACATTTGCCGTTTTGTAAACGAATTGCAGGAATTGATAAATAGTTAAC
TTCAGGTTTGTCTGTAACTAAAAACAAGTATTTAAGCAAAAACATCGTAGAAATACGGTGTTTTTTGTTA
CCCTAAATATATCTTGCCCAAATGTCAAAGCTGGTGGAATGGCTTTTGGTATAAAAAATGAAGTGGCAAG
AGAAGTTGTTCGTGAGGTAAGAAACATAACGAAACTGCCTTTAGTAATAAAATTATCACCCAATGCAGAA
GATATTGTAGGAATGGCAAAAGTTTGTGAAGAAGAAGGTGCTGATGGAGTTTCATTAGTTAATACTTTTA
AAGCAATGGCAATTGATATAAAAAATAGAAGACCAGTATTTGAAAATGTATATGCTGGATTATCTGGACC
AGCTATAAAACCTATAGCTTTGAGAATGGTACATGAAGTGTGTAAAAATGTAAATATACCTGTAATGGGA
ATGGGCGGAATAACTAAAGCCACAGATGCTATAGAGTTTATAATGGCAGGAGCTACTTGTATCCAAGTTG
GAACTGCAAATTTTATGAATCCTAGAATAGGTATTGAAATAATAGATGGGATTAATGAATTTATGGATAG
AGAAGGAATAAAAAGTTTAGACGAAATAAGAGGAATTATATAAGGTAGAATAAATAGTATTTTAAAGATA
AAAAATATAGATTAAATAAACAATAATTTTATAACATTAACATGGAGGAAAAATAATATGAGTAAAGTAG
ATGTAGTGGATATATTAAAGAAAAGTGATGCATTGTTGGAGGGACATTTTTTATTATCTTCAGGAAAACA
CAGTAATAGATACGTACAATGTGCAAAAGTATTAAGATTTCCAGAATATGCTGCTGAGGTATTAAGTACA
GTTGTTGAACAAATAAAAGACTTAGATATAGACTTAGTAGTAGGACCAGCTATGGGTGGAGTAATAGTTT
CTTATGAGTTAGGAAGACAATTAGGAAAAGAAGCTGTATTTACTGAGAGAAAAGACAATACAATGGAGTT
AAGAAGAGGATTTGAAGTTAAAAAAGGAGCAAAGATAATAATTGCTGAAGACGTTGTAACTACTGGTAAA
TCAACTATGGAGACAAAAAGAGTATTAGAAGCCTTAGGTGGAGAAGTTGTAGGTGTTGCATGTATAGCAG
ATAGAACTAATCATGATATAGGTATGCCTATATATAGTGCTATAAAACTTGATATTCAAGTTTATGAATC
TGATGAGTGTCCTTTATGTAAGGAAGGAAAATTACCAGTTGTTAAGCCTGGAAGTAGAGAGTTCAAGGAA
TTAGGGATGTAATAACGAATTCTGCATCAAGCTAGCATAAAAATAAGAAGCCTGCATTTGCAGGCTTCTT
ATTTTTATGGTACCCGTTAACAGATCTGAGCTCAGAATGGGATCCGCACAATGAAGGACTGTTCAGTCTG
ATTCATCCACATTATACTAAATGCTTACTTCTATTCCATCTTCCATTTCTGGTTCTAGAAAAAGGCTTCT
CTCATGAGAAGTCTTTTTTATTTAAACTTAATTATTTATAGTGTTACTTAAAAAATGTAAATTTTTTAGA
GTAAAAATTTGTAATATAACATATAACTTAAAAATAAAAAGCAGTTAGCCTTATAAATGAAGGTTAGCTG
TTTTTTTTGTTAAAAATATATTTACAAAATAAGAGATAGTAGCAGTACAATATAAGTATAAGGTAAAAGT
ATTATATATTAGGGAGGGGTAAGTATGAAAAATCAATTAAATGAAAATCATAAAAAGGTTGTATTTTTTG
GAGTAGGTGCTGTAGGAGCTACTTTTGCAGAACAATTTTTTAACTCTAAATATGATTTTAAAATTCTTTG
TGATAATGAAAGAAAGAAAAGATATTTAGAAGAAGGATTTATAATAAATGGAAAAAGGTATGATTTTAAT
TATGTAACTAAAGATGAGTATAAACAAGAGGCTGATTTTATAATTATAGGTCTAAAATATAATAATTTAA
AAGAAAATATAAAAGAATTAGATGGATTAGTTGGAAAAAATACAGTTATAATGTCTCTGCTAAATGGAGT
TGATAGCGAAGAGATAATAGGAGAAAGATTTGGAATTGGAAAAATGGTATATTCATATGTTACCAATATA
GATGCAAAGAAAATCAATAATAATATTATACACACTACTAATGGGATAATTGTATTTGGTAACAAAGATA
ATAGTGAAGATAGAAAAACTAATATAATAACTGAAGTCTTTGATGATGTAAATATAGAATATATTTTATC
AAAAGATATTCAACGAGATATGTGGTGGAAGTACATGGTTAATATTGGTGTAAATCAAACTTCAGCTATA
CTTGGTGCACCTTATGGAGTTTTTCAGAGTTCTGAGCATTTAAGAGAATTAGCAAAATCTGCAATGAGGG
AAGTTGTTGCTATAGCACAAGCAAAAGACATATCTCTTACAGAAGATGATGTTGAAAATTCATTACATAG
AATACTAGAACATTCAAAAGAAGGAAGAACATCAATGCTTCAAGACGTGGAAGCTCATAGACCTACAGAA
GTAGATATGTTTTCTAAGAATATCTGCAAACTTGGAAAAAAATATAGCATACCTACTCCTATAAATCAGA
CTTTATTTTATATGATAAAAGTAATTGAAAGTAGATTTTAAAGGGTATTTGTAAGAAATATTGATAATTA
TTGATTTTAAATTTTATTAATGTTATATACTATCCTTTTTGATAATCTCATGACCAAAATCCCTTAACGT
GAGTTTTCGTTCCACTGAGCGTCAGACCCCGTAGAAAAGATCAAAGGATCTTC
Features (pLannotate 1.2.2; 11 found; start..end, strand, type, name):
      1..589     +  rep_origin     ori: high-copy-number ColE1/pMB1/pBR322/pUC origin of replication
    910..1019    +  oriT           oriT: incP origin of transfer
   1052..1423    +  CDS            traJ: oriT-recognizing protein; traJ
   1461..1553    +  CDS            traI (fragment): TRAI6_ECOLX - Experimental evidence at protein level: Swiss-Prot protein existence level 1. The initiation process of transfer DNA synthesis requires the interaction of at least three plasmid-specific components (TraH, I, and J) at the transfer origin resulting in the assembly of a specialised nucleoprotein complex - the relaxosome. Site- and strand-specific cleavage at the transfer origin is dependent on TraI and TraJ. From Escherichia coli.
   1581..1597    +  polyA_signal   OpIE-2 poly(A) signal (fragment): immediate-early gene 2 from the Orgyia pseudotsugata multicapsid nucleopolyhedrovirus; baculovirus polyadenylation signal
   1811..1835    -  protein_bind   lac operator: The lac repressor binds to the lac operator to inhibit transcription in E. coli. This inhibition can be relieved by adding lactose or isopropyl-β-D-thiogalactopyranoside (IPTG). lac repressor encoded by lacI
   1876..3158    +  CDS            codA (fragment): E. coli cytosine deaminase; codA; confers sensitivity to 5-fluorocytosine
   3257..3411    +  CDS            lacZα (fragment): LacZα fragment of β-galactosidase; lacZ fragment
   5956..6576    +  CDS            catP: CAT2_CLOPF - Protein inferred from homology: Swiss-Prot protein existence level 3. This enzyme is an effector of chloramphenicol resistance in bacteria. From Clostridium perfringens.
   6656..7174    +  CDS            pyrD (fragment): PYRDB_DESRM - Experimental evidence at protein level: Swiss-Prot protein existence level 1. Together with PyrK, also forms a metal reductase complex able to reduce Fe(III)-chelates to Fe(II)-chelates, as well as soluble Cr(VI) and U(VI), using NADH as electron donor. To a lesser extent, can also use NADPH as an electron donor. Is unable to reduce riboflavin and FMN with NADH as electron donor. May have an in vivo role in metal reduction in D.reducens, which is an organism capable of reducing contaminant heavy metals and radionuclides. From Desulfotomaculum reducens (strain MI-1).
   7268..7849    +  CDS            pyrE: PYRE_CLOD6 - Protein inferred from homology: Swiss-Prot protein existence level 3. Catalyzes the transfer of a ribosyl phosphate group from 5- phosphoribose 1-diphosphate to orotate, leading to the formation of orotidine monophosphate (OMP). From Clostridioides difficile (strain 630) (Peptoclostridium difficile).
