[The description below was written by a language model from this plasmid's Addgene catalogue record and pLannotate feature annotations shown in this document.]
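Description:
pJAK209 is a bacterial knock-in (allele-exchange) plasmid built on the pMTLSC-7215 backbone and derived from pJAK081, part of a set of genetic tools for Clostridioides difficile and related species. It is catalogued as an empty backbone with no gene insert. Its distinguishing feature is a 218 bp insertion carrying a 9 bp sequencing barcode (Barcode 9), presumably one of a series of otherwise similar plasmids that differ in the barcode. In E. coli the 9.4 kb plasmid replicates from a high-copy ColE1/pUC-type origin and is selected with chloramphenicol through catP, a Clostridium perfringens chloramphenicol acetyltransferase gene that also serves as a marker in clostridia. An incP oriT with traJ and a traI fragment allows the plasmid to be mobilised by conjugation from a suitable E. coli donor into the clostridial recipient.

The annotated table also shows codA, encoding E. coli cytosine deaminase, which confers sensitivity to 5-fluorocytosine. In this vector family it provides counter-selection against cells that retain the plasmid, so that double-crossover recombinants can be recovered after initial integration. A lac operator and a lacZα fragment lie around this region. A pyrD fragment and a complete C. difficile pyrE gene are annotated downstream of catP, which suggests that pyrE-locus sequence is present and may act as homology for chromosomal integration, although the record does not state the target site. The barcode insertion itself is not annotated, and roughly 2.5 kb between lacZα and catP, as well as the final 1.5 kb, carry no annotations. The short baculovirus poly(A) hit is probably a spurious match. The likely use is to place a unique, sequence-readable tag in the chromosome so that strains can be distinguished by sequencing.
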