Addgene plasmid #245157: pJAK209
Purpose: (Empty Backbone) pJAK081-based knock-in plasmid with a 218 bp insertion containing 9 bp sequencing Barcode 9 (CTGGTTCTA)
Depositing lab: Robert Fagan. Depositing organization: University of Sheffield. Publication: A set of genetic tools for use in Clostridioides difficile and related species. Fisher H, de Lussy Kubisa L, Jakhmola A, Walker E, Kirk JA, Oatley P, Chaudhuri RR, Douce GR, Ormsby MJ, Fagan RP. Microbiology (Reading). 2026 Feb;172(2). doi: 10.1099/mic.0.001665. PubMed 41712450.
Backbone
  Vector backbone: pMTLSC-7215
  Backbone manufacturer: Nigel P Minton
  Vector type: Bacterial knock-in
Growth in bacteria
  Bacterial resistance: Chloramphenicol, 25 μg/mL
  Growth temperature: 37°C
  Growth strain: DH5alpha
  Copy number: High Copy
Gene/Insert
  Gene/Insert name: None
Terms and licenses: Academic/Nonprofit Terms; Industry Terms: Not Available to Industry
How to cite: pJAK209 was a gift from Robert Fagan (Addgene plasmid # 245157 ; http://n2t.net/addgene:245157 ; RRID:Addgene_245157)
